>Addgene plasmid #128820 | pEF Doc2beta WT GFP | addgene full sequence | sequence record 254294 | Addgene NGS Result
GCTCCGGTGCCCGTCAGTGGGCAGAGCGCACATCGCCCACAGTCCCCGAGAAGTTGGGGGGAGGGGTCGG
CAATTGAACCGGTGCCTAGAGAAGGTGGCGCGGGGTAAACTGGGAAAGTGATGTCGTGTACTGGCTCCGC
CTTTTTCCCGAGGGTGGGGGAGAACCGTATATAAGTGCAGTAGTCGCCGTGAACGTTCTTTTTCGCAACG
GGTTTGCCGCCAGAACACAGGTAAGTGCCGTGTGTGGTTCCCGCGGGCCTGGCCTCTTTACGGGTTATGG
CCCTTGCGTGCCTTGAATTACTTCCACGCCCCTGGCTGCAGTACGTGATTCTTGATCCCGAGCTTCGGGT
TGGAAGTGGGTGGGAGAGTTCGAGGCCTTGCGCTTAAGGAGCCCCTTCGCCTCGTGCTTGAGTTGAGGCC
TGGCCTGGGCGCTGGGGCCGCCGCGTGCGAATCTGGTGGCACCTTCGCGCCTGTCTCGCTGCTTTCGATA
AGTCTCTAGCCATTTAAAATTTTTGATGACCTGCTGCGACGCTTTTTTTCTGGCAAGATAGTCTTGTAAA
TGCGGGCCAAGATCTGCACACTGGTATTTCGGTTTTTGGGGCCGCGGGCGGCGACGGGGCCCGTGCGTCC
CAGCGCACATGTTCGGCGAGGCGGGGCCTGCGAGCGCGGCCACCGAGAATCGGACGGGGGTAGTCTCAAG
CTGGCCGGCCTGCTCTGGTGCCTGGCCTCGCGCCGCCGTGTATCGCCCCGCCCTGGGCGGCAAGGCTGGC
CCGGTCGGCACCAGTTGCGTGAGCGGAAAGATGGCCGCTTCCCGGCCCTGCTGCAGGGAGCTCAAAATGG
AGGACGCGGCGCTCGGGAGAGCGGGCGGGTGAGTCACCCACACAAAGGAAAAGGGCCTTTCCGTCCTCAG
CCGTCGCTTCATGTGACTCCACGGAGTACCGGGCGCCGTCCAGGCACCTCGATTAGTTCTCGAGCTTTTG
GAGTACGTCGTCTTTAGGTTGGGGGGAGGGGTTTTATGCGATGGAGTTTCCCCACACTGAGTGGGTGGAG
ACTGAAGTTAGGCCAGCTTGGCACTTGATGTAATTCTCCTTGGAATTTGCCCTTTTTGAGTTTGGATCTT
GGTTCATTCTCAAGCCTCAGACAGTGGTTCAAAGTTTTTTTCTTCCATTTCAGGTGTCGTGAGGAATTCT
GCAGTCGACGGTACCGCGGGCCCGGATGACCCTCCGAAGACGTGGAGAGAAGGCTACAATCAGCATCCAA
GAGCATATGGCAATCGACGTGTGTCCTGGACCTATCCGACCTATCAAGCAGATCTCCGATTACTTCCCAC
GATTCCCTCGTGGACTCCCACCAACAGCTGCACCACGTGCTTCAGCACCTCCAGACGCTCCTGCACGATC
GCCAGCAGCTACCGCAGGTCCTCGTAGCCCCTCCGACGGAGCACGCGACGACGACGAAGATGTGGACCAG
CTCTTCGGAGCCTACGGTGCCAGCCCAGGCCCCAGCCCCGGACCCAGCCCCGTGAGGCCGCCGGCCAAGC
CCCCCGAGGACGAACCGGACGCCGACGGCTACGAGTCAGACGACTGCACCGCCCTGGGTACACTGGACTT
CAGTCTGCTCTATGACCAGGAGAACAACGCACTGCACTGCACCATCAGCAAAGCCAAGGGCCTGAAGCCG
ATGGATCACAATGGACTGGCTGATCCCTACGTCAAACTACACTTGCTGCCTGGAGCCAGCAAGGCAAATA
AGCTCAGAACAAAAACCCTACGGAACACTCTGAACCCCTCCTGGAACGAGACCCTCACCTATTACGGGAT
CACGGATGAGGACATGATCCGAAAGACCCTGAGGATCTCCGTGTGTGACGAGGACAAATTCCGCCACAAC
GAGTTCATCGGAGAGACTCGAGTGCCCCTGAAGAAGCTGAAACCCAACCACACCAAGACATTCAGCATCT
GCCTGGAGAAGCAGCTGCCGGTGGACAAGGCAGAGGACAAGTCCCTGGAGGAGCGTGGCCGCATCCTCAT
CTCTCTCAAGTACAGCTCACAGAAGCAGGGCCTGCTGGTGGGCATCGTTCGCTGCGCACACCTGGCGGCC
ATGGATGCTAACGGCTACTCAGACCCCTACGTGAAAACATATCTGAAACCAGATGTAGACAAGAAATCCA
AGCATAAGACCGCAGTCAAGAAGAAAACACTAAACCCTGAATTCAATGAGGAGTTCTGTTACGAGATCAA
GCATGGAGACCTAGCCAAAAAGACCCTGGAGGTCACTGTCTGGGACTATGATATTGGAAAATCCAATGAT
TTCATCGGTGGGGTGGTTCTGGGCATCAATGCCAAGGGTGAGCGCCTGAAGCACTGGTTTGACTGTCTGA
AGAACAAGGACAAGAGGATTGAGCGTTGGCACACGCTCACCAATGAGATCCCAGGGGCTGTACTCAGCGA
CGGATCCGGAAGTTCGGGGTCCAGCGGTTCTTCAGGCAGTTCCATGGTGAGCAAGGGCGAGGAGCTGTTC
ACCGGGGTGGTGCCCATCCTGGTCGAGCTGGACGGCGACGTAAACGGCCACAAGTTCAGCGTGTCCGGCG
AGGGCGAGGGCGATGCCACCTACGGCAAGCTGACCCTGAAGTTCATCTGCACCACCGGCAAGCTGCCCGT
GCCCTGGCCCACCCTCGTGACCACCCTGACCTACGGCGTGCAGTGCTTCAGCCGCTACCCCGACCACATG
AAGCAGCACGACTTCTTCAAGTCCGCCATGCCCGAAGGCTACGTCCAGGAGCGCACCATCTTCTTCAAGG
ACGACGGCAACTACAAGACCCGCGCCGAGGTGAAGTTCGAGGGCGACACCCTGGTGAACCGCATCGAGCT
GAAGGGCATCGACTTCAAGGAGGACGGCAACATCCTGGGGCACAAGCTGGAGTACAACTACAACAGCCAC
AACGTCTATATCATGGCCGACAAGCAGAAGAACGGCATCAAGGTGAACTTCAAGATCCGCCACAACATCG
AGGACGGCAGCGTGCAGCTCGCCGACCACTACCAGCAGAACACCCCCATCGGCGACGGCCCCGTGCTGCT
GCCCGACAACCACTACCTGAGCACCCAGTCCGCCCTGAGCAAAGACCCCAACGAGAAGCGCGATCACATG
GTCCTGCTGGAGTTCGTGACCGCCGCCGGGATCACTCTCGGCATGGACGAGCTGTACAAGTAAGGCCGCA
CTCCTCAGGTGCAGGCTGCCTATCAGAAGGTGGTGGCTGGTGTGGCCAATGCCCTGGCTCACAAATACCA
CTGAGATCTTTTTCCCTCTGCCAAAAATTATGGGGACATCATGAAGCCCCTTGAGCATCTGACTTCTGGC
TAATAAAGGAAATTTATTTTCATTGCAATAGTGTGTTGGAATTTTTTGTGTCTCTCACTCGGAAGGACAT
ATGGGAGGGCAAATCATTTAAAACATCAGAATGAGTATTTGGTTTAGAGTTTGGCAACATATGCCCATAT
GCTGGCTGCCATGAACAAAGGTTGGCTATAAAGAGGTCATCAGTATATGAAACAGCCCCCTGCTGTCCAT
TCCTTATTCCATAGAAAAGCCTTGACTTGAGGTTAGATTTTTTTTATATTTTGTTTTGTGTTATTTTTTT
CTTTAACATCCCTAAAATTTTCCTTACATGTTTTACTAGCCAGATTTTTCCTCCTCTCCTGACTACTCCC
AGTCATAGCTGTCCCTCTTCTCTTATGGAGATCCCTCGACCTGCAGCCCAAGCTTGGCGTAATCATGGTC
ATAGCTGTTTCCTGTGTGAAATTGTTATCCGCTCACAATTCCACACAACATACGAGCCGGAAGCATAAAG
TGTAAAGCCTGGGGTGCCTAATGAGTGAGCTAACTCACATTAATTGCGTTGCGCTCACTGCCCGCTTTCC
AGTCGGGAAACCTGTCGTGCCAGCGGATCCGCATCTCAATTAGTCAGCAACCATAGTCCCGCCCCTAACT
CCGCCCATCCCGCCCCTAACTCCGCCCAGTTCCGCCCATTCTCCGCCCCATGGCTGACTAATTTTTTTTA
TTTATGCAGAGGCCGAGGCCGCCTCGGCCTCTGAGCTATTCCAGAAGTAGTGAGGAGGCTTTTTTGGAGG
CCTAGGCTTTTGCAAAAAGCTAACTTGTTTATTGCAGCTTATAATGGTTACAAATAAAGCAATAGCATCA
CAAATTTCACAAATAAAGCATTTTTTTCACTGCATTCTAGTTGTGGTTTGTCCAAACTCATCAATGTATC
TTATCATGTCTGGATCCGCTGCATTAATGAATCGGCCAACGCGCGGGGAGAGGCGGTTTGCGTATTGGGC
GCTCTTCCGCTTCCTCGCTCACTGACTCGCTGCGCTCGGTCGTTCGGCTGCGGCGAGCGGTATCAGCTCA
CTCAAAGGCGGTAATACGGTTATCCACAGAATCAGGGGATAACGCAGGAAAGAACATGTGAGCAAAAGGC
CAGCAAAAGGCCAGGAACCGTAAAAAGGCCGCGTTGCTGGCGTTTTTCCATAGGCTCCGCCCCCCTGACG
AGCATCACAAAAATCGACGCTCAAGTCAGAGGTGGCGAAACCCGACAGGACTATAAAGATACCAGGCGTT
TCCCCCTGGAAGCTCCCTCGTGCGCTCTCCTGTTCCGACCCTGCCGCTTACCGGATACCTGTCCGCCTTT
CTCCCTTCGGGAAGCGTGGCGCTTTCTCATAGCTCACGCTGTAGGTATCTCAGTTCGGTGTAGGTCGTTC
GCTCCAAGCTGGGCTGTGTGCACGAACCCCCCGTTCAGCCCGACCGCTGCGCCTTATCCGGTAACTATCG
TCTTGAGTCCAACCCGGTAAGACACGACTTATCGCCACTGGCAGCAGCCACTGGTAACAGGATTAGCAGA
GCGAGGTATGTAGGCGGTGCTACAGAGTTCTTGAAGTGGTGGCCTAACTACGGCTACACTAGAAGAACAG
TATTTGGTATCTGCGCTCTGCTGAAGCCAGTTACCTTCGGAAAAAGAGTTGGTAGCTCTTGATCCGGCAA
ACAAACCACCGCTGGTAGCGGTGGTTTTTTTGTTTGCAAGCAGCAGATTACGCGCAGAAAAAAAGGATCT
CAAGAAGATCCTTTGATCTTTTCTACGGGGTCTGACGCTCAGTGGAACGAAAACTCACGTTAAGGGATTT
TGGTCATGAGATTATCAAAAAGGATCTTCACCTAGATCCTTTTAAATTAAAAATGAAGTTTTAAATCAAT
CTAAAGTATATATGAGTAAACTTGGTCTGACAGTTACCAATGCTTAATCAGTGAGGCACCTATCTCAGCG
ATCTGTCTATTTCGTTCATCCATAGTTGCCTGACTCCCCGTCGTGTAGATAACTACGATACGGGAGGGCT
TACCATCTGGCCCCAGTGCTGCAATGATACCGCGAGACCCACGCTCACCGGCTCCAGATTTATCAGCAAT
AAACCAGCCAGCCGGAAGGGCCGAGCGCAGAAGTGGTCCTGCAACTTTATCCGCCTCCATCCAGTCTATT
AATTGTTGCCGGGAAGCTAGAGTAAGTAGTTCGCCAGTTAATAGTTTGCGCAACGTTGTTGCCATTGCTA
CAGGCATCGTGGTGTCACGCTCGTCGTTTGGTATGGCTTCATTCAGCTCCGGTTCCCAACGATCAAGGCG
AGTTACATGATCCCCCATGTTGTGCAAAAAAGCGGTTAGCTCCTTCGGTCCTCCGATCGTTGTCAGAAGT
AAGTTGGCCGCAGTGTTATCACTCATGGTTATGGCAGCACTGCATAATTCTCTTACTGTCATGCCATCCG
TAAGATGCTTTTCTGTGACTGGTGAGTACTCAACCAAGTCATTCTGAGAATAGTGTATGCGGCGACCGAG
TTGCTCTTGCCCGGCGTCAATACGGGATAATACCGCGCCACATAGCAGAACTTTAAAAGTGCTCATCATT
GGAAAACGTTCTTCGGGGCGAAAACTCTCAAGGATCTTACCGCTGTTGAGATCCAGTTCGATGTAACCCA
CTCGTGCACCCAACTGATCTTCAGCATCTTTTACTTTCACCAGCGTTTCTGGGTGAGCAAAAACAGGAAG
GCAAAATGCCGCAAAAAAGGGAATAAGGGCGACACGGAAATGTTGAATACTCATACTCTTCCTTTTTCAA
TATTATTGAAGCATTTATCAGGGTTATTGTCTCATGAGCGGATACATATTTGAATGTATTTAGAAAAATA
AACAAATAGGGGTTCCGCGCACATTTCCCCGAAAAGTGCCACCTGGGTCGACATTGATTATTGACTAGAT
CATCGCGTGAG
Features (pLannotate 1.2.2; 18 found; start..end, strand, type, name):
      1..1182    +  promoter       EF-1α promoter: strong constitutive promoter for human elongation factor EF-1α
   1184..1215    +  misc_feature   MCS (fragment): multiple cloning site
   1216..2451    +  CDS            Doc2b: DOC2B_RAT - Experimental evidence at protein level: Swiss-Prot protein existence level 1. Calcium sensor which positively regulates SNARE-dependent fusion of vesicles with membranes. Binds phospholipids in a calcium- dependent manner and may act at the priming stage of fusion by modifying membrane curvature to stimulate fusion. Involved in calcium- triggered exocytosis in chromaffin cells and calcium-dependent spontaneous release of neurotransmitter in absence of action potentials in neuronal cells. Involved both in glucose-stimulated insulin secretion in pancreatic cells and insulin-dependent
   2494..3213    +  CDS            EGFP: the original enhanced GFP (Yang et al., 1996) mammalian codon-optimized
   3220..3291    +  CDS            HBB (fragment): HBB_PONPY - Experimental evidence at transcript level: Swiss-Prot protein existence level 2. Involved in oxygen transport from the lung to the various peripheral tissues. From Pongo pygmaeus (Bornean orangutan).
   3362..3417    +  polyA_signal   β-globin poly(A) signal: rabbit β-globin polyadenylation signal (Gil and Proudfoot, 1987)
   3802..3818    -  protein_bind   lac operator: The lac repressor binds to the lac operator to inhibit transcription in E. coli. This inhibition can be relieved by adding lactose or isopropyl-β-D-thiogalactopyranoside (IPTG). lac repressor encoded by lacI
   3826..3856    -  promoter       lac promoter: promoter for the E. coli lac operon
   3871..3892    -  protein_bind   CAP binding site: CAP binding activates transcription in the presence of cAMP. E. coli catabolite activator protein
   3905..3944    -  CDS            lacI (fragment): lac repressor; lacI; The lac repressor binds to the lac operator to inhibit transcription in E. coli. This inhibition can be relieved by adding lactose or isopropyl-β-D-thiogalactopyranoside (IPTG).
   3951..3973    +  promoter       SV40 promoter (fragment): SV40 enhancer and early promoter
   3997..4132    +  rep_origin     SV40 ori: SV40 origin of replication
   4152..4286    +  polyA_signal   SV40 poly(A) signal: SV40 polyadenylation signal
   4288..4342    -  CDS            lacI (fragment): lac repressor; lacI; The lac repressor binds to the lac operator to inhibit transcription in E. coli. This inhibition can be relieved by adding lactose or isopropyl-β-D-thiogalactopyranoside (IPTG).
   4525..5113    -  rep_origin     ori: high-copy-number ColE1/pMB1/pBR322/pUC origin of replication
   5284..6144    -  CDS            AmpR: β-lactamase; bla; confers resistance to ampicillin, carbenicillin, and related antibiotics
   6145..6249    -  promoter       AmpR promoter: bla
   6280..6298    +  enhancer       CMV enhancer (fragment): human cytomegalovirus immediate early enhancer
