[The description below was written by a language model from this plasmid's Addgene catalogue record and pLannotate feature annotations shown in this document.]
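Description:
pEF Doc2beta WT GFP is a mammalian expression plasmid built on the pEF-GFP backbone, about 6.3 kb in the sequenced record. It carries the wild-type rat Doc2b coding sequence (Double C2 protein beta, 1,236 bp) fused at its C terminus to EGFP. It is propagated in E. coli using a high-copy ColE1/pUC-type origin and selected with ampicillin through the β-lactamase gene and its native promoter. No mammalian selection marker is annotated, which suggests the plasmid is meant for transient transfection rather than drug selection of stable lines.

Expression is driven by the strong constitutive human EF-1α promoter. This is followed by a short remnant of a multiple cloning site, then the Doc2b open reading frame, which was inserted by ligation-independent cloning. EGFP lies a short distance downstream of Doc2b, consistent with a linker joining the two. The transcript ends in a β-globin 3′ region: a small fragment annotated as β-globin coding sequence, then the rabbit β-globin polyadenylation signal.

The backbone also carries an SV40 origin of replication, which allows episomal amplification in cells expressing large T antigen, along with an SV40 poly(A) signal. Residual lac promoter/operator, lacI and CMV enhancer fragments appear to be cloning-vector remnants with no evident role in the payload.

Doc2b is a calcium sensor that binds phospholipids and promotes SNARE-dependent vesicle fusion, including spontaneous neurotransmitter release. The stated purpose of the plasmid is to visualize wild-type Doc2beta in PC12 cells, where the EGFP fusion allows the protein's localization to be followed by fluorescence.
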