Addgene plasmid #128820: pEF Doc2beta WT GFP
Purpose: To visualize Doc2beta WT in PC12 cells
Depositing lab: Edwin Chapman. Depositing organization: University of Wisconsin, Madison. Publication: Excitatory and Inhibitory Neurons Utilize Different Ca(2+) Sensors and Sources to Regulate Spontaneous Release. Courtney NA, Briguglio JS, Bradberry MM, Greer C, Chapman ER. Neuron. 2018 Jun 6;98(5):977-991.e5. doi: 10.1016/j.neuron.2018.04.022. Epub 2018 May 10. PubMed 29754754.
Backbone
  Vector backbone: pEF-GFP
  Backbone size w/o insert (bp): 5072
  Vector type: Mammalian Expression
Growth in bacteria
  Bacterial resistance: Ampicillin, 100 μg/mL
  Growth temperature: 37°C
  Growth strain: DH5alpha
  Copy number: Unknown
Gene/Insert
  Gene/Insert name: Doc2beta (alt name: Double C2 protein beta)
  Species: R. norvegicus (rat)
  Insert size (bp): 1236
  Entrez Gene: Doc2b
  Promoter: EF-1alpha
  Tag / fusion protein: EGFP (C terminal on insert)
  Cloning method: Ligation Independent Cloning
Terms and licenses: Academic/Nonprofit Terms; Industry Terms: Not Available to Industry
How to cite: pEF Doc2beta WT GFP was a gift from Edwin Chapman (Addgene plasmid # 128820 ; http://n2t.net/addgene:128820 ; RRID:Addgene_128820)
